>Addgene plasmid #204265 | pQE60 G127P wgMDH | addgene full sequence | sequence record 411024 | Addgene NGS Result
CTCGAGAAATCATAAAAAATTTATTTGCTTTGTGAGCGGATAACAATTATAATAGATTCAATTGTGAGCG
GATAACAATTTCACACAGAATTCATTAAAGAGGAGAAATTAACTATGGCTAAAGGCGGAGCTCCCGGGTT
CAAAGTCGCAATACTTGGCGCTGCCGGTGGCATTGGCCAGCCCCTTGCGATGTTGATGAAGATGAATCCT
CTGGTTTCTGTTCTACATCTATATGATGTAGTCAATGCCCCTGGTGTCACCGCTGATATTAGCCACATGG
ACACGGGTGCTGTGGTGCGTGGATTCTTGGGGCAGCAGCAGCTGGAGGCTGCGCTTACTGGCATGGATCT
TATTATAGTCCCTGCAGGTGTTCCTCGAAAACCACCGATGACGAGGGATGATCTGTTCAAAATAAACGCA
GGAATTGTCAAGACTCTGTGTGAAGGGATTGCAAAGTGTTGTCCAAGAGCCATTGTCAACCTGATCAGTA
ATCCTGTGAACTCCACCGTGCCCATCGCAGCTGAAGTTTTCAAGAAGGCTGGAACTTATGATCCAAAGCG
ACTTCTGGGAGTTACAATGCTCGACGTAGTCAGAGCCAATACCTTTGTGGCAGAAGTATTGGGTCTTGAT
CCTCGGGATGTTGATGTTCCAGTTGTTGGCGGTCATGCTGGTGTAACCATTTTGCCCCTTCTATCTCAGG
TGAAGCCTCCAAGTTCTTTCACACAAGAAGAGATTAGTTACCTGACTGATAGGATTCAAAATGGTGGAAC
AGAAGTTGTCGAGGCCAAAGCAGGAGCTGGTTCAGCAACTCTCTCAATGGCTTATGCTGCCGTTAAGTTT
GCAGATGCATGCCTCAGGGGCTTAAGAGGAGATGCTGGTGTCATTGAATGCGCGTTTGTGTCTTCTCAGG
TGACTGAACTTCCATTCTTTGCATCAAAAGTACGACTTGGTCGCAATGGTATCGAAGAAGTATACTCCCT
TGGCCCGCTAAATGAGTATGAGAGGATTGGATTGGAGAAAGCGAAGAAAGAGTTGGCAGGAAGCATTGAG
AAGGGAGTTTCCTTCATCAGAAGCAGATCTCATCACCATCACCATCACTAAGCTTAATTAGCTGAGCTTG
GACTCCTGTTGATAGATCCAGTAATGACCTCAGAACTCCATCTGGATTTGTTCAGAACGCTCGGTTGCCG
CCGGGCGTTTTTTATTGGTGAGAATCCAAGCTAGCTTGGCGAGATTTTCAGGAGCTAAGGAAGCTAAAAT
GGAGAAAAAAATCACTGGATATACCACCGTTGATATATCCCAATGGCATCGTAAAGAACATTTTGAGGCA
TTTCAGTCAGTTGCTCAATGTACCTATAACCAGACCGTTCAGCTGGATATTACGGCCTTTTTAAAGACCG
TAAAGAAAAATAAGCACAAGTTTTATCCGGCCTTTATTCACATTCTTGCCCGCCTGATGAATGCTCATCC
GGAATTTCGTATGGCAATGAAAGACGGTGAGCTGGTGATATGGGATAGTGTTCACCCTTGTTACACCGTT
TTCCATGAGCAAACTGAAACGTTTTCATCGCTCTGGAGTGAATACCACGACGATTTCCGGCAGTTTCTAC
ACATATATTCGCAAGATGTGGCGTGTTACGGTGAAAACCTGGCCTATTTCCCTAAAGGGTTTATTGAGAA
TATGTTTTTCGTCTCAGCCAATCCCTGGGTGAGTTTCACCAGTTTTGATTTAAACGTGGCCAATATGGAC
AACTTCTTCGCCCCCGTTTTCACCATGCATGGGCAAATATTATACGCAAGGCGACAAGGTGCTGATGCCG
CTGGCGATTCAGGTTCATCATGCCGTTTGTGATGGCTTCCATGTCGGCAGAATGCTTAATGAATTACAAC
AGTACTGCGATGAGTGGCAGGGCGGGGCGTAATTTTTTTAAGGCAGTTATTGGTGCCCTTAAACGCCTGG
GGTAATGACTCTCTAGCTTGAGGCATCAAATAAAACGAAAGGCTCAGTCGAAAGACTGGGCCTTTCGTTT
TATCTGTTGTTTGTCGGTGAACGCTCTCCTGAGTAGGACAAATCCGCCCTCTAGAGCTGCCTCGCGCGTT
TCGGTGATGACGGTGAAAACCTCTGACACATGCAGCTCCCGGAGACGGTCACAGCTTGTCTGTAAGCGGA
TGCCGGGAGCAGACAAGCCCGTCAGGGCGCGTCAGCGGGTGTTGGCGGGTGTCGGGGCGCAGCCATGACC
CAGTCACGTAGCGATAGCGGAGTGTATACTGGCTTAACTATGCGGCATCAGAGCAGATTGTACTGAGAGT
GCACCATATGCGGTGTGAAATACCGCACAGATGCGTAAGGAGAAAATACCGCATCAGGCGCTCTTCCGCT
TCCTCGCTCACTGACTCGCTGCGCTCGGTCGTTCGGCTGCGGCGAGCGGTATCAGCTCACTCAAAGGCGG
TAATACGGTTATCCACAGAATCAGGGGATAACGCAGGAAAGAACATGTGAGCAAAAGGCCAGCAAAAGGC
CAGGAACCGTAAAAAGGCCGCGTTGCTGGCGTTTTTCCATAGGCTCCGCCCCCCTGACGAGCATCACAAA
AATCGACGCTCAAGTCAGAGGTGGCGAAACCCGACAGGACTATAAAGATACCAGGCGTTTCCCCCTGGAA
GCTCCCTCGTGCGCTCTCCTGTTCCGACCCTGCCGCTTACCGGATACCTGTCCGCCTTTCTCCCTTCGGG
AAGCGTGGCGCTTTCTCATAGCTCACGCTGTAGGTATCTCAGTTCGGTGTAGGTCGTTCGCTCCAAGCTG
GGCTGTGTGCACGAACCCCCCGTTCAGCCCGACCGCTGCGCCTTATCCGGTAACTATCGTCTTGAGTCCA
ACCCGGTAAGACACGACTTATCGCCACTGGCAGCAGCCACTGGTAACAGGATTAGCAGAGCGAGGTATGT
AGGCGGTGCTACAGAGTTCTTGAAGTGGTGGCCTAACTACGGCTACACTAGAAGGACAGTATTTGGTATC
TGCGCTCTGCTGAAGCCAGTTACCTTCGGAAAAAGAGTTGGTAGCTCTTGATCCGGCAAACAAACCACCG
CTGGTAGCGGTGGTTTTTTTGTTTGCAAGCAGCAGATTACGCGCAGAAAAAAAGGATCTCAAGAAGATCC
TTTGATCTTTTCTACGGGGTCTGACGCTCAGTGGAACGAAAACTCACGTTAAGGGATTTTGGTCATGAGA
TTATCAAAAAGGATCTTCACCTAGATCCTTTTAAATTAAAAATGAAGTTTTAAATCAATCTAAAGTATAT
ATGAGTAAACTTGGTCTGACAGTTACCAATGCTTAATCAGTGAGGCACCTATCTCAGCGATCTGTCTATT
TCGTTCATCCATAGTTGCCTGACTCCCCGTCGTGTAGATAACTACGATACGGGAGGGCTTACCATCTGGC
CCCAGTGCTGCAATGATACCGCGAGACCCACGCTCACCGGCTCCAGATTTATCAGCAATAAACCAGCCAG
CCGGAAGGGCCGAGCGCAGAAGTGGTCCTGCAACTTTATCCGCCTCCATCCAGTCTATTAATTGTTGCCG
GGAAGCTAGAGTAAGTAGTTCGCCAGTTAATAGTTTGCGCAACGTTGTTGCCATTGCTACAGGCATCGTG
GTGTCACGCTCGTCGTTTGGTATGGCTTCATTCAGCTCCGGTTCCCAACGATCAAGGCGAGTTACATGAT
CCCCCATGTTGTGCAAAAAAGCGGTTAGCTCCTTCGGTCCTCCGATCGTTGTCAGAAGTAAGTTGGCCGC
AGTGTTATCACTCATGGTTATGGCAGCACTGCATAATTCTCTTACTGTCATGCCATCCGTAAGATGCTTT
TCTGTGACTGGTGAGTACTCAACCAAGTCATTCTGAGAATAGTGTATGCGGCGACCGAGTTGCTCTTGCC
CGGCGTCAATACGGGATAATACCGCGCCACATAGCAGAACTTTAAAAGTGCTCATCATTGGAAAACGTTC
TTCGGGGCGAAAACTCTCAAGGATCTTACCGCTGTTGAGATCCAGTTCGATGTAACCCACTCGTGCACCC
AACTGATCTTCAGCATCTTTTACTTTCACCAGCGTTTCTGGGTGAGCAAAAACAGGAAGGCAAAATGCCG
CAAAAAAGGGAATAAGGGCGACACGGAAATGTTGAATACTCATACTCTTCCTTTTTCAATATTATTGAAG
CATTTATCAGGGTTATTGTCTCATGAGCGGATACATATTTGAATGTATTTAGAAAAATAAACAAATAGGG
GTTCCGCGCACATTTCCCCGAAAAGTGCCACCTGACGTCTAAGAAACCATTATTATCATGACATTAACCT
ATAAAAATAGGCGTATCACGAGGCCCTTTCGTCTTCAC
Features (pLannotate 1.2.2; 13 found; start..end, strand, type, name):
     10..54      +  promoter       T5 promoter: bacteriophage T5 promoter for E. coli RNA polymerase, with embedded lac operator
     62..78      +  protein_bind   lac operator: The lac repressor binds to the lac operator to inhibit transcription in E. coli. This inhibition can be relieved by adding lactose or isopropyl-β-D-thiogalactopyranoside (IPTG). lac repressor encoded by lacI
    118..1074    +  CDS            MDHG_CITLA (fragment): Experimental evidence at protein level: Swiss-Prot protein existence level 1. From Citrullus lanatus (Watermelon) (Citrullus vulgaris).
   1081..1098    +  CDS            7xHis (fragment): 6xHis affinity tag
   1121..1215    +  terminator     lambda t0 terminator: transcription terminator from phage lambda
   1230..1258    +  promoter       cat promoter (fragment): promoter of the E. coli cat gene encoding chloramphenicol acetyltransferase
   1259..1922    +  CDS            CmR (fragment): chloramphenicol acetyltransferase; cat; confers resistance to chloramphenicol
   1987..2073    +  terminator     rrnB T1 terminator: Escherichia coli rrnB; transcription terminator T1 from the E. coli rrnB gene
   2085..2126    +  CDS            rop (fragment): Rop protein, which maintains plasmids at low copy number; rop
   2228..2368    +  misc_feature   bom: basis of mobility region from pBR322
   2554..3142    -  rep_origin     ori: high-copy-number ColE1/pMB1/pBR322/pUC origin of replication
   3313..4173    -  CDS            AmpR: β-lactamase; bla; confers resistance to ampicillin, carbenicillin, and related antibiotics
   4174..4278    -  promoter       AmpR promoter: bla
