[The description below was written by a language model from this plasmid's Addgene catalogue record and pLannotate feature annotations shown in this document.]
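Description:
pQE60 G127P wgMDH is a bacterial expression plasmid built on the Qiagen pQE60 backbone and carrying the coding sequence for watermelon (Citrullus lanatus) glyoxysomal malate dehydrogenase, MDHG_CITLA, with a glycine-to-proline substitution at position 127. The record describes this as an active site loop mutant. The roughly 1 kb insert was placed between the vector's NcoI and BglII sites, with the NcoI site lost during cloning, so that the enzyme is fused at its C terminus to the vector-encoded 6xHis tag, which allows purification by metal affinity chromatography. The sequenced plasmid is 4,378 nt long.

Expression is driven by the bacteriophage T5 promoter, which is recognised by E. coli RNA polymerase. Together with its embedded operator and a second downstream lac operator, it is held off by lac repressor and switched on with IPTG. No lacI gene is annotated on the plasmid, so repressor would have to come from the host or a helper plasmid. The lambda t0 terminator follows the tagged open reading frame. Downstream lie partial cat promoter and chloramphenicol acetyltransferase annotations, followed by the rrnB T1 terminator. The catalogue lists only ampicillin as the selection, provided by a complete bla gene with its own promoter. Replication relies on a ColE1/pMB1-type origin, with a bom region and a short rop fragment nearby, and the depositor lists the plasmid as low copy.

The plasmid comes from a community running course-based undergraduate research on malate dehydrogenase, and it serves to produce the mutant enzyme in E. coli, for example for comparison with other forms of the enzyme.
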