Addgene plasmid #204265: pQE60 G127P wgMDH
Purpose: Bacterial expression of G127P wgMDH with IPTG induction - Active site loop mutant
Depositing lab: Malate dehydrogenase CUREs Community (MCC). Depositing organization: University of San Diego. Publication: Organelle and translocatable forms of glyoxysomal malate dehydrogenase. The effect of the N-terminal presequence. Cox B, Chit MM, Weaver T, Gietl C, Bailey J, Bell E, Banaszak L. FEBS J. 2005 Feb;272(3):643-54. doi: 10.1111/j.1742-4658.2004.04475.x. PubMed 15670147.
Backbone
  Vector backbone: pQE60
  Backbone manufacturer: Qiagen
  Backbone size w/o insert (bp): 3391
  Vector type: Bacterial Expression
Growth in bacteria
  Bacterial resistance: Ampicillin, 100 μg/mL
  Growth temperature: 37°C
  Growth strain: DH5alpha
  Copy number: Low Copy
Gene/Insert
  Gene/Insert name: MDHG_CITLA (alt name: watermelon glyoxysomal malate dehydrogenase)
  Species: Citrullus lanatus subsp. Vulgaris
  Insert size (bp): 987
  Mutation: G127P
  Tag / fusion protein: 6X His (C terminal on insert)
  Cloning method: Restriction Enzyme; 5′ cloning site NcoI (destroyed during cloning); 3′ cloning site BglII (not destroyed)
  Sequencing primers: 5′ CCCGAAAAGTGCCACCTG; 3′ CCAGTAATGACCTCAGAAC
Resource information
  A portion of this plasmid was derived from a plasmid made by: Received from Leonard J. Banaszak; Original construct from Christine Gietl
Terms and licenses: Academic/Nonprofit Terms; Industry Terms: Not Available to Industry
Depositor comments: For more information, please see the MDH CUREs Community website: https://www.mdhcures.org/
How to cite: pQE60 G127P wgMDH was a gift from Malate dehydrogenase CUREs Community (MCC) (Addgene plasmid # 204265 ; http://n2t.net/addgene:204265 ; RRID:Addgene_204265)
